>Addgene plasmid #71631 | pJK654 | depositor full sequence | sequence record 131651 | pJK654 sequence 4137 bps
TGGCGAATGGG
[124 nt withheld, positions 12-135]
C
[91 nt withheld, positions 137-227]
A
[49 nt withheld, positions 229-277]
CCTTTGACGTTGGAGTCCACGTTCTTT
[37 nt withheld, positions 305-341]
ACCCTATCTCGGTCTATTCTTTTGATTTATAAGGGATTTTGCCGATTTCGGCCTATTGGTTAAAAAATGA
GCTGATTTAACAAAAATTTAACGCGAATTTTAACAAAATATTAACGTTTACAATTTCAGGTGGCACTTTT
CGGGGAAATGTGCGCGGAACCCCTATTTGTTTATTTTTCTAAATACATTCAAATATGTATCCGCTCATGA
GACAATAACCCTGATAAATGCTTCAATAATATTGAAAAAGGAAGAGTATGAGTATTCAACATTTCCGTGT
CGCCCTTATTCCCTTTTTTGCGGCATTTTGCCTTCCTGTTTTTGCTCACCCAGAAACGCTGGTGAAAGTA
AAAGATGCTGAAGATCAGTTGGGTGCACGAGTGGGTTACATCGAACTGGATCTCAACAGCGGTAAGATCC
TTGAGAGTTTTCGCCCCGAAGAACGTTTTCCAATGATGAGCACTTTTAAAGTTCTGCTATGTGGCGCGGT
ATTATCCCGTATTGACGCCGGGCAAGAGCAACTCGGTCGCCGCATACACTATTCTCAGAATGACTTGGTT
GAGTACTCACCAGTCACAGAAAAGCATCTTACGGATGGCATGACAGTAAGAGAATTATGCAGTGCTGCCA
TAACCATGAGTGATAACACTGCGGCCAACTTACTTCTGACAACGATCGGAGGACCGAAGGAGCTAACCGC
TTTTTTGCACAACATGGGGGATCATGTAACTCGCCTTGATCGTTGGGAACCGGAGCTGAATGAAGCCATA
CCAAACGACGAGCGTGACACCACGATGCCTGCAGCAATGGCAACAACGTTGCGCAAACTATTAACTGGCG
AACTACTTACTCTAGCTTCCCGGCAACAATTAATAGACTGGATGGAGGCGGATAAAGTTGCAGGACCACT
TCTGCGCTCGGCCCTTCCGGCTGGCTGGTTTATTGCTGATAAATCTGGAGCCGGTGAGCGTGGGTCTCGC
GGTATCATTGCAGCACTGGGGCCAGATGGTAAGCCCTCCCGTATCGTAGTTATCTACACGACGGGGAGTC
AGGCAACTATGGATGAACGAAATAGACAGATCGCTGAGATAGGTGCCTCACTGATTAAGCATTGGTAACT
GTCAGACCAAGTTTACTCATATATACTTTAGATTGATTTAAAACTTCATTTTTAATTTAAAAGGATCTAG
GTGAAGATCCTTTTTGATAATCTCATGACCAAAATCCCTTAACGTGAGTTTTCGTTCCACTGAGCGTCAG
ACCCCGTAGAAAAGATCAAAGGATCTTCTTGAGATCCTTTTTTTCTGCGCGTAATCTGCTGCTTGCAAAC
AAAAAAACCACCGCTACCAGCGGTGGTTTGTTTGCCGGATCAAGAGCTACCAACTCTTTTTCCGAAGGTA
ACTGGCTTCAGCAGAGCGCAGATACCAAATACTGTCCTTCTAGTGTAGCCGTAGTTAGGCCACCACTTCA
AGAACTCTGTAGCACCGCCTACATACCTCGCTCTGCTAATCCTGTTACCAGTGGCTGCTGCCAGTGGCGA
TAAGTCGTGTCTTACCGGGTTGGACTCAAGACGATAGTTACCGGATAAGGCGCAGCGGTCGGGCTGAACG
GGGGGTTCGTGCACACAGCCCAGCTTGGAGCGAACGACCTACACCGAACTGAGATACCTACAGCGTGAGC
TATGAGAAAGCGCCACGCTTCCCGAAGGGAGAAAGGCGGACAGGTATCCGGTAAGCGGCAGGGTCGGAAC
AGGAGAGCGCACGAGGGAGCTTCCAGGGGGAAACGCCTGGTATCTTTATAGTCCTGTCGGGTTTCGCCAC
CTCTGACTTGAGCGTCGATTTTTGTGATGCTCGTCAGGGGGGCGGAGCCTATGGAAAAACGCCAGCAACG
CGGCCTTTTTACGGTTCCTGGCCTTTTGCTGGCCTTTTGCTCACATGTTCTTTCCTGCGTTATCCCCTGA
TTCTGTGGATAACCGTATTACCGCCTTTGAGTGAGCTGATACCGCTCGCCGCAGCCGAACGACCGAGCGC
AGCGAGTCAGTGAGCGAGGAAGCGGAAGAGCGCCTGATGCGGTATTTTCTCCTTACGCATCTGTGCGGTA
TTTCACACCGCATATATGGTGCACTCTCAGTACAATCTGCTCTGATGCCGCATAGTTAAGCCAGTATACA
CTCCGCTATCGCTACGTGACTGGGTCATGGCTGCGCCCCGACACCCGCCAACACCCGCTGACGCGCCCTG
ACGGGCTTGTCTGCTCCCGGCATCCGCTTACAGACAAGCTGTGACCGTCTCCGGGAGCTGCATGTGTCAG
AGGTTTTCACCGTCATCACCGAAACGCGCGAGGCAGCTGCGGTAAAGCTCATCAGCGTGGTCGTGAAGCG
ATTCACAGATGTCTGCCTGTTCATCCGCGTCCAGCTCGTTGAGTTTCTCCAGAAGCGTTAATGTCTGGCT
TCTGATAAAGCGGGCCATGTTAAGGGCGGTTTTTTCCTGTTTGGTCACTGATGCCTCCGTGTAAGGGGGA
TTTCTGTTCATGGGGGTAATGATACCGATGAAACGAGAGAGGATGCTCACGATACGGGTTACTGATGATG
AACATGCCCGGTTACTGGAACGTTGTGAGGGTAAACAACTGGCGGTATGGATGCGGCGGGACCAGAGAAA
AATCACTCAGGGTCAATGCCAGCGCTTCGTTAATACAGATGTAGGTGTTCCACAGGGTAGCCAGCAGCAT
CCTGCGATGCAGATCCGGAACATAATGGTGCAGGGCGCTGACTTCCGCGTTTCCAGACTTTACGAAACAC
GGAAACCGAAGACCATTCATGTTGTTGCTCAGGTCGCAGACGTTTTGCAGCAGCAGTCGCTTCACGTTCG
CTCGCGTATCGGTGATTCATTCTGCTAACCAGTAAGGCAACCCCGCCAGCCTAGCCGGGTCCTCAACGAC
AGGAGCACGATCATGCGCACCCGTGGCCAGGACCCAACGCTGCCCGAGATCTCGATCCCGCGAAATTAAT
ACGACTCACTATAGGGAGACCACAACGGTTTCCCTCTAGAAATAATTTTGTTTAACTTTAAGAAGGAGAT
ATACATATGCGTCCGCTGGTGATTATCCTTATGGGCAGCAGTTCAGATATGGGTCACGCCGAGAAAATTG
CGTCTGAATTGAAAACTTTTGGTATTGAGTATGCCATTCGCATCGGCGCCGCGCATAAAACAGCGGAGCA
TGTAGTGTCTATGCTGAAAGAATATGAAGCTTTGGACCGTCCTAAACTGTACATCACGATCGCTGGGCGT
AGTAACGCTTTATCAGGCTTTGTTGATGGCTGGGTCAAAGGTGCAACCATTGCCTGCCCACCGCCAAGCG
ATAGCTTCGCCGGCGCCGACATTTATTCTTCGTTACGGATGCCGAGCGGGATTAGTCCGGCACTGGTTCT
TGAACCGAAAAATGCGGCACTCCTGGCGGCTCGTATTTTTTCACTGTACGATAAAGAAATCGCAGATTCG
GTCAAATCCTATATGGAATCCAATGCGCAGAAAATTATCGAAGACGATTCGAAACTGAAACGCTGAATTC
AGCGTTTCAGTTTCTTGTCGACGGAGCTCGAATTCGAGCTCCGTCGACAAGCTTGCGGCCGCACTCGAGC
ACCACCACCACCACCACTGAGATCCGGCTGCTAACAAAGCCCGAAAGGAAGCTGAGTTGGCTGCTGCCAC
CGCTGAGCAATAACTAGCATAACCCCTTGGGGCCTCTAAACGGGTCTTGAGGGGTTTTTTGCTGAAAGGA
GGAACTATATCCGGAT
Features (pLannotate 1.2.2; 13 found; start..end, strand, type, name):
     12..467     +  rep_origin     f1 ori (sequence partly withheld): f1 bacteriophage origin of replication; arrow indicates direction of (+) strand synthesis
    494..598     +  promoter       AmpR promoter: bla
    599..1459    +  CDS            AmpR: β-lactamase; bla; confers resistance to ampicillin, carbenicillin, and related antibiotics
   1630..2218    +  rep_origin     ori: high-copy-number ColE1/pMB1/pBR322/pUC origin of replication
   2404..2546    -  misc_feature   bom: basis of mobility region from pBR322
   2648..2839    -  CDS            rop: Rop protein, which maintains plasmids at low copy number; rop
   2856..3236    +  CDS            YPB1_ECOLX: Protein predicted: Swiss-Prot protein existence level 4. From Escherichia coli.
   3348..3366    +  promoter       T7 promoter: promoter for bacteriophage T7 RNA polymerase
   3398..3420    +  RBS            RBS: efficient ribosome binding site from bacteriophage T7 gene 10 (Olins and Rangwala, 1989)
   3428..3904    +  CDS            purE: PURE_TREDE - Experimental evidence at protein level: Swiss-Prot protein existence level 1. Catalyzes the reversible conversion of 5-aminoimidazole ribonucleotide (AIR) and CO(2) to 4-carboxy-5-aminoimidazole ribonucleotide (CAIR). Does not accept N5-carboxyaminoimidazole ribonucleotide (N5-CAIR) as a substrate. From Treponema denticola (strain ATCC 35405 / DSM 14222 / CIP 103919 / JCM 8153 / KCTC 15104).
   3981..3998    +  CDS            9xHis (fragment): 9xHis affinity tag
   4008..4057    +  CDS            SET1 (fragment): solubility-enhancement tag derived from T7 phage gene 10B
   4065..4112    +  terminator     T7 terminator: transcription terminator for bacteriophage T7 RNA polymerase
