[The description below was written by a language model from this plasmid's Addgene catalogue record and pLannotate feature annotations shown in this document.]
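Description:
pJK654 is a bacterial expression plasmid built on the pET23a backbone (4,137 bp in total) that produces a double-mutant form of the Treponema denticola class II PurE enzyme, 5-aminoimidazole ribonucleotide (AIR) carboxylase, carrying Ser38-to-Ala and Phe79-to-Trp substitutions (TdPurE2-S38A,F79W). The purE coding sequence was inserted between the NdeI and EcoRI sites, both retained. This places it downstream of the bacteriophage T7 promoter and the efficient T7 gene 10 ribosome binding site, with the T7 terminator at the far end of the cassette. Transcription therefore depends on T7 RNA polymerase supplied by the expression host, while a cloning strain such as DH5alpha serves for propagation. The plasmid is maintained through a ColE1/pMB1-type origin and selected with ampicillin via the bla gene. An f1 origin is also present, along with pBR322-derived bom and rop annotations. The record lists the plasmid as high copy.

A short His-tag fragment inherited from the vector is annotated downstream of the insert, separated from the end of the purE reading frame. The record does not indicate that the expressed protein is tagged, so it may well be produced in native form. The "SET1" fragment nearby is probably just an automated match to backbone sequence.

The depositor notes that the parent protein is misannotated in sequence databases as an N5-carboxyaminoimidazole ribonucleotide mutase. Functional studies instead show the reactivity of a class II PurE, which reversibly converts AIR and CO2 to carboxyaminoimidazole ribonucleotide and does not use N5-CAIR. The construct is suited to overproducing this mutant enzyme in E. coli, presumably for biochemical study, though the record does not state the specific rationale for the two substitutions.
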