Addgene plasmid #71631: pJK654
Purpose: Produces Treponema denticola 5-aminoimidazole ribonucleotide carboxylase, Ser38>Ala/Phe79>Trp mutant (TdPurE2-S38A,F79W)
Depositing lab: T. J. Kappock. Depositing organization: Purdue University.
Backbone
  Vector backbone: pET23a
  Backbone size w/o insert (bp): 3666
  Total vector size (bp): 4137
  Vector type: Bacterial Expression
Growth in bacteria
  Bacterial resistance: Ampicillin, 100 μg/mL
  Growth temperature: 37°C
  Growth strain: DH5alpha
  Copy number: High Copy
Gene/Insert
  Gene/Insert name: phosphoribosylaminoimidazole carboxylase (alt names: purE; TDE0687; aminoimidazole ribonucleotide carboxylase)
  Species: Treponema denticola
  Mutation: changes serine-38 to alanine, phenylalanine-79 to tryptophan
  GenBank ID: NP_971299.1
  Promoter: T7
  Cloning method: Restriction Enzyme; 5′ cloning site NdeI (not destroyed); 3′ cloning site EcoRI (not destroyed)
  Sequencing primers: 5′ T7 promoter; 3′ T7 terminator
Terms and licenses: Academic/Nonprofit Terms; Industry Terms: Not Available to Industry
Depositor comments: This protein is based on the one referenced in NCBI WP_002681904.1, which is incorrectly annotated as a N5-carboxyaminoimidazole ribonucleotide mutase. Functional expression studies show that the active form does not possess this activity and it instead has the characteristic reactivity of a class II PurE or 5-aminoimidazole ribonucleotide (AIR) carboxylase
How to cite: pJK654 was a gift from T. J. Kappock (Addgene plasmid # 71631 ; http://n2t.net/addgene:71631 ; RRID:Addgene_71631)
