>Addgene plasmid #71631 | pJK654 | addgene partial sequence | sequence record 134266 | T7 5'-TAATACGACTCACTATAGGG-3'
AATAATTTTGTTTAACTTTAAGAAGGAGATATACATATGCGTCCGCTGGTGATTATCCTTATGGGCAGCA
GTTCAGATATGGGTCACGCCGAGAAAATTGCGTCTGAATTGAAAACTTTTGGTATTGAGTATGCCATTCG
CATCGGCGCCGCGCATAAAACAGCGGAGCATGTAGTGTCTATGCTGAAAGAATATGAAGCTTTGGACCGT
CCTAAACTGTACATCACGATCGCTGGGCGTAGTAACGCTTTATCAGGCTTTGTTGATGGCTGGGTCAAAG
GTGCAACCATTGCCTGCCCACCGCCAAGCGATAGCTTCGCCGGCGCCGACATTTATTCTTCGTTACGGAT
GCCGAGCGGGATTAGTCCGGCACTGGTTCTTGAACCGAAAAATGCGGCACTCCTGGCGGCTCGTATTTTT
TCACTGTACGATAAAGAAATCGCAGATTCGGTCAAATCCTATATGGAATCCAATGCGCAGAAAATTATCG
AAGACGATTCGAAACTGAAACGCTGAATTCAGCGTTTCAGTTTCTTGTCGACGGAGCTCGAATTCGAGCT
CCGTCGACAAGCTTGCGGCCGCACTCGAGCACCACCACCACCACCACTGAGATCCGGCTGCTAACAAAGC
CCGAAAGGAAGCTGAGTTGGCTGCTGCCACCGCTGAGCAATAACTAGCATAACCCCTTGGGGCCTCTAAA
CGGGTCTTGAGGGGTTTTTTGCTGAAAGGAGGAACTATATCCGGATTGGCGAATGGG
[124 nt withheld, positions 758-881]
C
[66 nt withheld, positions 883-948]
