>Addgene plasmid #71631 | pJK654 | addgene partial sequence | sequence record 134267 | T7term 5'-GCTAGTTATTGCTCAGCGG-3'
TTTCGGGCTTTGTTAGCAGCCGGATCTCAGTGGTGGTGGTGGTGGTGCTCGAGTGCGGCCGCAAGCTTGT
CGACGGAGCTCGAATTCGAGCTCCGTCGACAAGAAACTGAAACGCTGAATTCAGCGTTTCAGTTTCGAAT
CGTCTTCGATAATTTTCTGCGCATTGGATTCCATATAGGATTTGACCGAATCTGCGATTTCTTTATCGTA
CAGTGAAAAAATACGAGCCGCCAGGAGTGCCGCATTTTTCGGTTCAAGAACCAGTGCCGGACTAATCCCG
CTCGGCATCCGTAACGAAGAATAAATGTCGGCGCCGGCGAAGCTATCGCTTGGCGGTGGGCAGGCAATGG
TTGCACCTTTGACCCAGCCATCAACAAAGCCTGATAAAGCGTTACTACGCCCAGCGATCGTGATGTACAG
TTTAGGACGGTCCAAAGCTTCATATTCTTTCAGCATAGACACTACATGCTCCGCTGTTTTATGCGCGGCG
CCGATGCGAATGGCATACTCAATACCAAAAGTTTTCAATTCAGACGCAATTTTCTCGGCGTGACCCATAT
CTGAACTGCTGCCCATAAGGATAATCACCAGCGGACGCATATGTATATCTCCTTCTTAAAGTTAAACAAA
ATTATTTCTAGAGGGAAACCGTTGTGGTCTCCCTATAGTGAGTCGTATTAATTTCGCGGGATCGAGATCT
CGGGCAGCGTTGGGTCCTGGCCACGGGTGCGCATGATCGTGCTCCTGTCGTTGAGGACCCGGCTAGGCTG
GCGGGGTTGCCTTACTGGTTAGCAGAATGAATCACCGATACGCGAGCGAACGTGAAGCGACTGCTGCTGC
AAAACGTCTGCGACCTGAGCAACAACATGAATGGTCTTCGGTTTCCGTGTTTCGTAAAGTCTGGAAACGC
GGAAGTCAGCGCCCTGCACCATTATGTTCCGGATCTGCATCGCAGGATGCTGCTGGCTACCCTGTGGAAC
ACCTACATCTGTATTAACGAAGCGCTGGCATTGACCCTGAGTGATTTTTCTCTGGTCCCGCCGCATC
